>Addgene plasmid #215574 | pGAL4-DBD-HOXD4-AroPERFECT | addgene full sequence | sequence record 437903 | Addgene NGS Result
GTTGCCATTGCTACAGGCATCGTGGTGTCACGCTCGTCGTTTGGTATGGCTTCATTCAGCTCCGGTTCCC
AACGATCAAGGCGAGTTACATGATCCCCCATGTTGTGCAAAAAAGCGGTTAGCTCCTTCGGTCCTCCGAT
CGTTGTCAGAAGTAAGTTGGCCGCAGTGTTATCACTCATGGTTATGGCAGCACTGCATAATTCTCTTACT
GTCATGCCATCCGTAAGATGCTTTTCTGTGACTGGTGAGTACTCAACCAAGTCATTCTGAGAATAGTGTA
TGCGGCGACCGAGTTGCTCTTGCCCGGCGTCAATACGGGATAATACCGCGCCACATAGCAGAACTTTAAA
AGTGCTCATCATTGGAAAACGTTCTTCGGGGCGAAAACTCTCAAGGATCTTACCGCTGTTGAGATCCAGT
TCGATGTAACCCACTCGTGCACCCAACTGATCTTCAGCATCTTTTACTTTCACCAGCGTTTCTGGGTGAG
CAAAAACAGGAAGGCAAAATGCCGCAAAAAAGGGAATAAGGGCGACACGGAAATGTTGAATACTCATACT
CTTCCTTTTTCAATATTATTGAAGCATTTATCAGGGTTATTGTCTCATGAGCGGATACATATTTGAATGT
ATTTAGAAAAATAAACAAATAGGGGTTCCGCGCACATTTCCCCGAAAAGTGCCACCTGACGTCGACGGAT
CGGGAGATCTCCCGATCCCCTATGGTGCACTCTCAGTACAATCTGCTCTGATGCCGCATAGTTAAGCCAG
TATCTGCTCCCTGCTTGTGTGTTGGAGGTCGCTGAGTAGTGCGCGAGCAAAATTTAAGCTACAACAAGGC
AAGGCTTGACCGACAATTGCATGAAGAATCTGCTTAGGGTTAGGCGTTTTGCGCTGCTTCGCGATGTACG
GGCCAGATATACGCGTTGACATTGATTATTGACTAGTTATTAATAGTAATCAATTACGGGGTCATTAGTT
CATAGCCCATATATGGAGTTCCGCGTTACATAACTTACGGTAAATGGCCCGCCTGGCTGACCGCCCAACG
ACCCCCGCCCATTGACGTCAATAATGACGTATGTTCCCATAGTAACGCCAATAGGGACTTTCCATTGACG
TCAATGGGTGGAGTATTTACGGTAAACTGCCCACTTGGCAGTACATCAAGTGTATCATATGCCAAGTACG
CCCCCTATTGACGTCAATGACGGTAAATGGCCCGCCTGGCATTATGCCCAGTACATGACCTTATGGGACT
TTCCTACTTGGCAGTACATCTACGTATTAGTCATCGCTATTACCATGGTGATGCGGTTTTGGCAGTACAT
CAATGGGCGTGGATAGCGGTTTGACTCACGGGGATTTCCAAGTCTCCACCCCATTGACGTCAATGGGAGT
TTGTTTTGGCACCAAAATCAACGGGACTTTCCAAAATGTCGTAACAACTCCGCCCCATTGACGCAAATGG
GCGGTAGGCGTGTACGGTGGGAGGTCTATATAAGCAGAGCTCTCTGGCTAACTAGAGAACCCACTGCTTA
CTGGCTTATCGAAATTAATACGACTCACTATAGGGAGACCCAAGCTTGGTACCGAGCTCGGATCCACTAG
TAACGGCCGCCAGTGTGCTGGAATTCATGAAGCTACTGTCTTCTATCGAACAAGCATGCGATATTTGCCG
ACTTAAAAAGCTCAAGTGCTCCAAAGAAAAACCGAAGTGCGCCAAGTGTCTGAAGAACAACTGGGAGTGT
CGCTACTCTCCCAAAACCAAAAGGTCTCCGCTGACTAGGGCACATCTGACAGAAGTGGAATCAAGGCTAG
AAAGACTGGAACAGCTATTTCTACTGATTTTTCCTCGAGAAGACCTTGACATGATTTTGAAAATGGATTC
TTTACAGGATATAAAAGCATTGTTAACAGGATTATTTGTACAAGATAATGTGAATAAAGATGCCGTCACA
GATAGATTGGCTTCAGTGGAGACTGATATGCCTCTAACATTGAGACAGCATAGAATAAGTGCGACATCAT
CATCGGAAGAGAGTAGTAACAAAGGTCAAAGACAGTTGACTGTATCGGCGATAATGGTGATGTCATCAAT
GGTTAATTACTCTAAAGTTGATCCTAAACCACCATTTTGTGAAGAACTTCAAGGTGGGCTTTATGGGGAA
CAAGGAGCTGATGGTGGATATGGGGCACAAGGGGCGGATCAACCATTTCCTGGCCTGCCCAGGCCAGATG
GCTTTGAACAACCAGGCGGGAGTGGTCCTTTTGGCCCAGGATCAGCCCTTCCAGCATACAGGGGACATGG
TCAGGAACCCGGATACGGTCCTGGCGGACATGCTGCGCCTTATGGGGAACCATGTCCGGCGCCACCCTAT
GCACCCCCACCTGCACCTCTCCCATATGGAGCAAGGGCAAGCCAAAGCGATTATCCTAAACAACCCCCTT
CAGGCACATATGCCCTGAAACAACCTGCGGTTGTATGGCCAATGAAGAAAGTCTGAGTCTAGAGGGCCCT
ATTCTATAGTGTCACCTAAATGCTAGAGCTCGCTGATCAGCCTCGACTGTGCCTTCTAGTTGCCAGCCAT
CTGTTGTTTGCCCCTCCCCCGTGCCTTCCTTGACCCTGGAAGGTGCCACTCCCACTGTCCTTTCCTAATA
AAATGAGGAAATTGCATCGCATTGTCTGAGTAGGTGTCATTCTATTCTGGGGGGTGGGGTGGGGCAGGAC
AGCAAGGGGGAGGATTGGGAAGACAATAGCAGGCATGCTGGGGATGCGGTGGGCTCTATGGCTTCTGAGG
CGGAAAGAACCAGCTGGGGCTCTAGGGGGTATCCCC
[124 nt withheld, positions 2837-2960]
C
[91 nt withheld, positions 2962-3052]
A
[49 nt withheld, positions 3054-3102]
CCTTTGACGTTGGAGTCCACGTTCTTT
[37 nt withheld, positions 3130-3166]
ACCCTATCTCGGTCTATTCTTTTGATTTATAAGGGATTTTGCCGATTTCGGCCTATTGGTTAAAAAATGA
GCTGATTTAACAAAAATTTAACGCGAATTAATTCTGTGGAATGTGTGTCAGTTAGGGTGTGGAAAGTCCC
CAGGCTCCCCAGCAGGCAGAAGTATGCAAAGCATGCATCTCAATTAGTCAGCAACCAGGTGTGGAAAGTC
CCCAGGCTCCCCAGCAGGCAGAAGTATGCAAAGCATGCATCTCAATTAGTCAGCAACCATAGTCCCGCCC
CTAACTCCGCCCATCCCGCCCCTAACTCCGCCCAGTTCCGCCCATTCTCCGCCCCATGGCTGACTAATTT
TTTTTATTTATGCAGAGGCCGAGGCCGCCTCTGCCTCTGAGCTATTCCAGAAGTAGTGAGGAGGCTTTTT
TGGAGGCCTAGGCTTTTGCAAAAAGCTCCCGGGAGCTTGTATATCCATTTTCGGATCTGATCAAGAGACA
GGATGAGGATCGTTTCGCATGATTGAACAAGATGGATTGCACGCAGGTTCTCCGGCCGCTTGGGTGGAGA
GGCTATTCGGCTATGACTGGGCACAACAGACAATCGGCTGCTCTGATGCCGCCGTGTTCCGGCTGTCAGC
GCAGGGGCGCCCGGTTCTTTTTGTCAAGACCGACCTGTCCGGTGCCCTGAATGAACTGCAGGACGAGGCA
GCGCGGCTATCGTGGCTGGCCACGACGGGCGTTCCTTGCGCAGCTGTGCTCGACGTTGTCACTGAAGCGG
GAAGGGACTGGCTGCTATTGGGCGAAGTGCCGGGGCAGGATCTCCTGTCATCTCACCTTGCTCCTGCCGA
GAAAGTATCCATCATGGCTGATGCAATGCGGCGGCTGCATACGCTTGATCCGGCTACCTGCCCATTCGAC
CACCAAGCGAAACATCGCATCGAGCGAGCACGTACTCGGATGGAAGCCGGTCTTGTCGATCAGGATGATC
TGGACGAAGAGCATCAGGGGCTCGCGCCAGCCGAACTGTTCGCCAGGCTCAAGGCGCGCATGCCCGACGG
CGAGGATCTCGTCGTGACCCATGGCGATGCCTGCTTGCCGAATATCATGGTGGAAAATGGCCGCTTTTCT
GGATTCATCGACTGTGGCCGGCTGGGTGTGGCGGACCGCTATCAGGACATAGCGTTGGCTACCCGTGATA
TTGCTGAAGAGCTTGGCGGCGAATGGGCTGACCGCTTCCTCGTGCTTTACGGTATCGCCGCTCCCGATTC
GCAGCGCATCGCCTTCTATCGCCTTCTTGACGAGTTCTTCTGAGCGGGACTCTGGGGTTCGAAATGACCG
ACCAAGCGACGCCCAACCTGCCATCACGAGATTTCGATTCCACCGCCGCCTTCTATGAAAGGTTGGGCTT
CGGAATCGTTTTCCGGGACGCCGGCTGGATGATCCTCCAGCGCGGGGATCTCATGCTGGAGTTCTTCGCC
CACCCCAACTTGTTTATTGCAGCTTATAATGGTTACAAATAAAGCAATAGCATCACAAATTTCACAAATA
AAGCATTTTTTTCACTGCATTCTAGTTGTGGTTTGTCCAAACTCATCAATGTATCTTATCATGTCTGTAT
ACCGTCGACCTCTAGCTAGAGCTTGGCGTAATCATGGTCATAGCTGTTTCCTGTGTGAAATTGTTATCCG
CTCACAATTCCACACAACATACGAGCCGGAAGCATAAAGTGTAAAGCCTGGGGTGCCTAATGAGTGAGCT
AACTCACATTAATTGCGTTGCGCTCACTGCCCGCTTTCCAGTCGGGAAACCTGTCGTGCCAGCTGCATTA
ATGAATCGGCCAACGCGCGGGGAGAGGCGGTTTGCGTATTGGGCGCTCTTCCGCTTCCTCGCTCACTGAC
TCGCTGCGCTCGGTCGTTCGGCTGCGGCGAGCGGTATCAGCTCACTCAAAGGCGGTAATACGGTTATCCA
CAGAATCAGGGGATAACGCAGGAAAGAACATGTGAGCAAAAGGCCAGCAAAAGGCCAGGAACCGTAAAAA
GGCCGCGTTGCTGGCGTTTTTCCATAGGCTCCGCCCCCCTGACGAGCATCACAAAAATCGACGCTCAAGT
CAGAGGTGGCGAAACCCGACAGGACTATAAAGATACCAGGCGTTTCCCCCTGGAAGCTCCCTCGTGCGCT
CTCCTGTTCCGACCCTGCCGCTTACCGGATACCTGTCCGCCTTTCTCCCTTCGGGAAGCGTGGCGCTTTC
TCATAGCTCACGCTGTAGGTATCTCAGTTCGGTGTAGGTCGTTCGCTCCAAGCTGGGCTGTGTGCACGAA
CCCCCCGTTCAGCCCGACCGCTGCGCCTTATCCGGTAACTATCGTCTTGAGTCCAACCCGGTAAGACACG
ACTTATCGCCACTGGCAGCAGCCACTGGTAACAGGATTAGCAGAGCGAGGTATGTAGGCGGTGCTACAGA
GTTCTTGAAGTGGTGGCCTAACTACGGCTACACTAGAAGAACAGTATTTGGTATCTGCGCTCTGCTGAAG
CCAGTTACCTTCGGAAAAAGAGTTGGTAGCTCTTGATCCGGCAAACAAACCACCGCTGGTAGCGGTGGTT
TTTTTGTTTGCAAGCAGCAGATTACGCGCAGAAAAAAAGGATCTCAAGAAGATCCTTTGATCTTTTCTAC
GGGGTCTGACGCTCAGTGGAACGAAAACTCACGTTAAGGGATTTTGGTCATGAGATTATCAAAAAGGATC
TTCACCTAGATCCTTTTAAATTAAAAATGAAGTTTTAAATCAATCTAAAGTATATATGAGTAAACTTGGT
CTGACAGTTACCAATGCTTAATCAGTGAGGCACCTATCTCAGCGATCTGTCTATTTCGTTCATCCATAGT
TGCCTGACTTCCCGTCGTGTAGATAACTACGATACGGGAGGGCTTACCATCTGGCCCCAGTGCTGCAATG
ATACCGCGAGACCCACGCTCACCGGCTCCAGATTTATCAGCAATAAACCAGCCAGCCGGAAGGGCCGAGC
GCAGAAGTGGTCCTGCAACTTTATCCGCCTCCATCCAGTCTATTAATTGTTGCCGGGAAGCTAGAGTAAG
TAGTTCGCCAGTTAATAGTTTGCGCAACGTT
Features (pLannotate 1.2.2; 22 found; start..end, strand, type, name):
    558..662     -  promoter       AmpR promoter: bla
    721..773     -  misc_feature   bom (fragment): basis of mobility region from pBR322
    928..1307    +  enhancer       CMV enhancer: human cytomegalovirus immediate early enhancer
   1308..1511    +  promoter       CMV promoter: human cytomegalovirus (CMV) immediate early promoter
   1507..1540    +  LTR            5' LTR (truncated) (fragment): truncated 5' long terminal repeat (LTR) from HIV-1
   1556..1574    +  promoter       T7 promoter: promoter for bacteriophage T7 RNA polymerase
   1637..2077    +  CDS            GAL4 DNA binding domain: DNA binding domain of the GAL4 transcriptional activator; Saccharomyces cerevisiae GAL4 (truncated)
   2084..2503    +  CDS            HOXD4 (fragment): HXD4_HUMAN - Also known as HOX4B. Experimental evidence at protein level: Swiss-Prot protein existence level 1. Sequence-specific transcription factor which is part of a developmental regulatory system that provides cells with specific positional identities on the anterior-posterior axis. From Homo sapiens (Human).
   2523..2541    -  promoter       SP6 promoter: promoter for bacteriophage SP6 RNA polymerase
   2567..2791    +  polyA_signal   bGH poly(A) signal: bovine growth hormone polyadenylation signal
   2795..2816    +  promoter       SV40 promoter (fragment): SV40 enhancer and early promoter
   2837..3265    +  rep_origin     f1 ori (sequence partly withheld): f1 bacteriophage origin of replication; arrow indicates direction of (+) strand synthesis
   3279..3608    +  promoter       SV40 promoter: SV40 enhancer and early promoter
   3675..4466    +  CDS            neo: KKA2_KLEPN - Also known as kan, nptII. Experimental evidence at protein level: Swiss-Prot protein existence level 1. Resistance to kanamycin, neomycin, paromomycin, ribostamycin, butirosin and gentamicin B. From Klebsiella pneumoniae.
   4490..4648    +  CDS            ble (fragment): BLE_KLEPN - Experimental evidence at protein level: Swiss-Prot protein existence level 1. Binding protein with a strong affinity to the bleomycin family of antibiotics. Binds to CL990; an antimitotic-antibiotic compound. From Klebsiella pneumoniae.
   4643..4764    +  polyA_signal   SV40 poly(A) signal: SV40 polyadenylation signal
   4837..4853    -  protein_bind   lac operator: The lac repressor binds to the lac operator to inhibit transcription in E. coli. This inhibition can be relieved by adding lactose or isopropyl-β-D-thiogalactopyranoside (IPTG). lac repressor encoded by lacI
   4861..4891    -  promoter       lac promoter: promoter for the E. coli lac operon
   4906..4927    -  protein_bind   CAP binding site: CAP binding activates transcription in the presence of cAMP. E. coli catabolite activator protein
   4940..5032    -  CDS            lacI (fragment): lac repressor; lacI; The lac repressor binds to the lac operator to inhibit transcription in E. coli. This inhibition can be relieved by adding lactose or isopropyl-β-D-thiogalactopyranoside (IPTG).
   5215..5803    -  rep_origin     ori: high-copy-number ColE1/pMB1/pBR322/pUC origin of replication
   5974..557     -  CDS            AmpR (across the origin): β-lactamase; bla; confers resistance to ampicillin, carbenicillin, and related antibiotics
