[The description below was written by a language model from this plasmid's Addgene catalogue record and pLannotate feature annotations shown in this document.]
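Description:
pGAL4-DBD-HOXD4-AroPERFECT is a 6.3 kb mammalian expression plasmid built on the pGAL4-DBD-MCS backbone for overexpressing a fusion of the yeast GAL4 DNA-binding domain with a variant portion of human HOXD4. It is maintained in E. coli as a high-copy plasmid through a ColE1/pUC-type origin and is selected with ampicillin via the β-lactamase gene. An f1 origin is also present. For mammalian cells, an SV40 early promoter drives a neomycin phosphotransferase cassette ending in an SV40 polyadenylation signal, which would permit G418 selection of stable transfectants. Short annotated fragments of ble, lacI, the lac promoter/operator region, bom and an HIV-1 LTR appear to be backbone remnants rather than functional parts.

The expression unit consists of the CMV immediate-early enhancer and promoter, followed by the GAL4 DNA-binding domain coding sequence and, almost immediately downstream, a roughly 420 bp segment annotated as a fragment of HOXD4, with a bovine growth hormone polyadenylation signal terminating the transcript. T7 and SP6 promoters flank the insert and can serve for in vitro transcription or as sequencing primer sites. The insert was introduced by Gibson assembly. The annotation indicates that only part of HOXD4 is included, not the full-length protein. The record does not define the "AroPERFECT" designation or list the sequence changes it involves, although the name suggests an engineered variant.

Tethering a candidate region to the GAL4 DNA-binding domain is the standard design for measuring transcriptional activation from a co-transfected reporter carrying GAL4 binding (UAS) sites, which fits the associated study of activity and specificity in human transcription factors. The record itself states the purpose only as overexpression of the fusion.
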