Addgene plasmid #215574: pGAL4-DBD-HOXD4-AroPERFECT
Purpose: For overexpression of Gal4-DBD HOXD4 AroPERFECT
Depositing lab: Denes Hnisz. Depositing organization: Max Planck Institute for Molecular Genetics. Publication: An activity-specificity trade-off encoded in human transcription factors. Naderi J, Magalhaes AP, Kibar G, Stik G, Zhang Y, Mackowiak SD, Wieler HM, Rossi F, Buschow R, Christou-Kent M, Alcoverro-Bertran M, Graf T, Vingron M, Hnisz D. Nat Cell Biol. 2024 Aug;26(8):1309-1321. doi: 10.1038/s41556-024-01411-0. Epub 2024 Jul 5. PubMed 38969762.
Backbone
  Vector backbone: pGAL4-DBD-MCS
  Vector type: Mammalian Expression
Growth in bacteria
  Bacterial resistance: Ampicillin, 100 μg/mL
  Growth temperature: 37°C
  Growth strain: DH5alpha
  Copy number: High Copy
Gene/Insert
  Gene/Insert name: HOXD4 AroPERFECT
  Species: H. sapiens (human)
  Entrez Gene: HOXD4 (a.k.a. HHO.C13, HOX-5.1, HOX4, HOX4B, Hox-4.2)
  Cloning method: Gibson Cloning
Terms and licenses: Academic/Nonprofit Terms; Industry Terms: Not Available to Industry
How to cite: pGAL4-DBD-HOXD4-AroPERFECT was a gift from Denes Hnisz (Addgene plasmid # 215574 ; http://n2t.net/addgene:215574 ; RRID:Addgene_215574)
